>Addgene plasmid #129705 | Twinkle-APEX2-V5 | addgene full sequence | sequence record 254972 | Addgene NGS Result
TGTAGTCTTATGCAATACTCTTGTAGTCTTGCAACATGGTAACGATGAGTTAGCAACATGCCTTACAAGG
AGAGAAAAAGCACCGTGCATGCCGATTGGTGGAAGTAAGGTGGTACGATCGTGCCTTATTAGGAAGGCAA
CAGACGGGTCTGACATGGATTGGACGAACCACTGAATTGCCGCATTGCAGAGATATTGTATTTAAGTGCC
TAGCTCGATACATAAACGGGTCTCTCTGGTTAGACCAGATCTGAGCCTGGGAGCTCTCTGGCTAACTAGG
GAACCCACTGCTTAAGCCTCAATAAAGCTTGCCTTGAGTGCTTCAAGTAGTGTGTGCCCGTCTGTTGTGT
GACTCTGGTAACTAGAGATCCCTCAGACCCTTTTAGTCAGTGTGGAAAATCTCTAGCAGTGGCGCCCGAA
CAGGGACTTGAAAGCGAAAGGGAAACCAGAGGAGCTCTCTCGACGCAGGACTCGGCTTGCTGAAGCGCGC
ACGGCAAGAGGCGAGGGGCGGCGACTGGTGAGTACGCCAAAAATTTTGACTAGCGGAGGCTAGAAGGAGA
GAGATGGGTGCGAGAGCGTCAGTATTAAGCGGGGGAGAATTAGATCGCGATGGGAAAAAATTCGGTTAAG
GCCAGGGGGAAAGAAAAAATATAAATTAAAACATATAGTATGGGCAAGCAGGGAGCTAGAACGATTCGCA
GTTAATCCTGGCCTGTTAGAAACATCAGAAGGCTGTAGACAAATACTGGGACAGCTACAACCATCCCTTC
AGACAGGATCAGAAGAACTTAGATCATTATATAATACAGTAGCAACCCTCTATTGTGTGCATCAAAGGAT
AGAGATAAAAGACACCAAGGAAGCTTTAGACAAGATAGAGGAAGAGCAAAACAAAAGTAAGACCACCGCA
CAGCAAGCGGCCGCTGATCTTCAGACCTGGAGGAGGAGATATGAGGGACAATTGGAGAAGTGAATTATAT
AAATATAAAGTAGTAAAAATTGAACCATTAGGAGTAGCACCCACCAAGGCAAAGAGAAGAGTGGTGCAGA
GAGAAAAAAGAGCAGTGGGAATAGGAGCTTTGTTCCTTGGGTTCTTGGGAGCAGCAGGAAGCACTATGGG
CGCAGCGTCAATGACGCTGACGGTACAGGCCAGACAATTATTGTCTGGTATAGTGCAGCAGCAGAACAAT
TTGCTGAGGGCTATTGAGGCGCAACAGCATCTGTTGCAACTCACAGTCTGGGGCATCAAGCAGCTCCAGG
CAAGAATCCTGGCTGTGGAAAGATACCTAAAGGATCAACAGCTCCTGGGGATTTGGGGTTGCTCTGGAAA
ACTCATTTGCACCACTGCTGTGCCTTGGAATGCTAGTTGGAGTAATAAATCTCTGGAACAGATTTGGAAT
CACACGACCTGGATGGAGTGGGACAGAGAAATTAACAATTACACAAGCTTAATACACTCCTTAATTGAAG
AATCGCAAAACCAGCAAGAAAAGAATGAACAAGAATTATTGGAATTAGATAAATGGGCAAGTTTGTGGAA
TTGGTTTAACATAACAAATTGGCTGTGGTATATAAAATTATTCATAATGATAGTAGGAGGCTTGGTAGGT
TTAAGAATAGTTTTTGCTGTACTTTCTATAGTGAATAGAGTTAGGCAGGGATATTCACCATTATCGTTTC
AGACCCACCTCCCAACCCCGAGGGGACCCTTGCGCCTTTTCCAAGGCAGCCCTGGGTTTGCGCAGGGACG
CGGCTGCTCTGGGCGTGGTTCCGGGAAACGCAGCGGCGCCGACCCTGGGTCTCGCACATTCTTCACGTCC
GTTCGCAGCGTCACCCGGATCTTCGCCGCTACCCTTGTGGGCCCCCCGGCGACGCTTCCTGCTCCGCCCC
TAAGTCGGGAAGGTTCCTTGCGGTTCGCGGCGTGCCGGACGTGACAAACGGAAGCCGCACGTCTCACTAG
TACCCTCGCAGACGGACAGCGCCAGGGAGCAATGGCAGCGCGCCGACCGCGATGGGCTGTGGCCAATAGC
GGCTGCTCAGCAGGGCGCGCCGAGAGCAGCGGCCGGGAAGGGGCGGTGCGGGAGGCGGGGTGTGGGGCGG
TAGTGTGGGCCCTGTTCCTGCCCGCGCGGTGTTCCGCATTCTGCAAGCCTCCGGAGCGCACGTCGGCAGT
CGGCTCCCTCGTTGACCGAATCACCGACCTCTCTCCCCAGGGGGTACCACCATGGCCAAGCCTTTGTCTC
AAGAAGAATCCACCCTCATTGAAAGAGCAACGGCTACAATCAACAGCATCCCCATCTCTGAAGACTACAG
CGTCGCCAGCGCAGCTCTCTCTAGCGACGGCCGCATCTTCACTGGTGTCAATGTATATCATTTTACTGGG
GGACCTTGTGCAGAACTCGTGGTGCTGGGCACTGCTGCTGCTGCGGCAGCTGGCAACCTGACTTGTATCG
TCGCGATCGGAAATGAGAACAGGGGCATCTTGAGCCCCTGCGGACGGTGCCGACAGGTGCTTCTCGATCT
GCATCCTGGGATCAAAGCCATAGTGAAGGACAGTGATGGACAGCCGACGGCAGTTGGGATTCGTGAATTG
CTGCCCTCTGGTTATGTGTGGGAGGGCCTGCAGCTGCAGTAGTAAGAATTCTAGATCTTGAGACAAATGG
CAGTATTCATCCACAATTTTAAAAGAAAAGGGGGGATTGGGGGGTACAGTGCAGGGGAAAGAATAGTAGA
CATAATAGCAACAGACATACAAACTAAAGAATTACAAAAACAAATTACAAAAATTCAAAATTTTCGGGTT
TATTACAGGGACAGCAGAGATCCACTTTGGCGCCGGCTCGAGGGGGCCCGGGGTTATTAATAGTAATCAA
TTACGGGGTCATTAGTTCATAGCCCATATATGGAGTTCCGCGTTACATAACTTACGGTAAATGGCCCGCC
TGGCTGACCGCCCAACGACCCCCGCCCATTGACGTCAATAATGACGTATGTTCCCATAGTAACGCCAATA
GGGACTTTCCATTGACGTCAATGGGTGGAGTATTTACGGTAAACTGCCCACTTGGCAGTACATCAAGTGT
ATCATATGCCAAGTACGCCCCCTATTGACGTCAATGACGGTAAATGGCCCGCCTGGCATTATGCCCAGTA
CATGACCTTATGGGACTTTCCTACTTGGCAGTACATCTACGTATTAGTCATCGCTATTACCATGGTGATG
CGGTTTTGGCAGTACATCAATGGGCGTGGATAGCGGTTTGACTCACGGGGATTTCCAAGTCTCCACCCCA
TTGACGTCAATGGGAGTTTGTTTTGGCACCAAAATCAACGGGACTTTCCAAAATGTCGTAACAACTCCGC
CCCATTGACGCAAATGGGCGGTAGGCGTGTACGGTGGGAGGTCTATATAAGCAGAGCTCTCTGGCTAACT
GTCGGGATCAACAAGTTTGTACAAAAAAGCAGGCTTCGAAGGAGATAGAACCATGTGGGTCCTCCTCCGA
AGTGGGTACCCCCTCCGTATCTTGTTACCCCTGCGTGGGGAGTGGATGGGTCGGAGGGGCCTGCCCCGAA
ACTTGGCCCCAGGCCCTCCTCGCAGACGTTACAGGAAGGAGACTCTCCAAGCCTTGGATATGCCAGTGTT
GCCTGTAACTGCAACTGAAATCCGCCAGTATTTGCGGGGGCATGGGATCCCCTTCCAGGATGGTCACAGT
TGCCTGCGGGCACTGAGCCCCTTTGCAGAGTCTTCACAGCTCAAAGGCCAGACTGGTGTTACCACTTCCT
TCAGCCTCTTCATTGACAAGACCACAGGCCACTTTCTCTGCATGACCAGCCTAGCAGAAGGGAGCTGGGA
AGACTTCCAGGCCAGCGTGGAGGGGCGAGGGGATGGGGCCAGGGAGGGGTTTCTGCTTAGCAAGGCACCA
GAATTTGAGGACAGCGAGGAGGTCCGGAGGATCTGGAACCGAGCAATACCTCTCTGGGAGCTGCCTGATC
AGGAGGAGGTTCAGCTGGCTGATACAATGTTTGGCCTTACCAAGGTTACAGATGACACACTCAAGCGTTT
CAGTGTGCGATATCTGCGACCTGCTCGCAGTCTTGTCTTCCCTTGGTTCTCCCCTGGGGGCTCAGGATTA
CGAGGCCTGAAGCTCCTAGAGGCTAAATGCCAGGGGGATGGAGTGAGCTACGAGGAAACCACTATTCCCC
GACCCAGCGCCTACCACAATCTGTTTGGATTACCACTGATTAGTCGTCGAGATGCTGAGGTGGTACTGAC
GAGTCGTGAGCTTGACAGCCTGGCCTTGAACCAGTCCACGGGGCTGCCTACCCTTACTCTACCCCGAGGA
ACGACCTGCTTACCCCCTGCCTTACTCCCTTACCTGGAACAGTTCCGGCGGATTGTATTCTGGTTGGGGG
ATGACCTTCGGTCCTGGGAAGCCGCCAAGTTGTTTGCACGAAAACTGAACCCCAAACGATGCTTCTTGGT
GCGACCAGGAGACCAGCAACCCCGTCCCCTGGAGGCCCTGAACGGAGGCTTCAATCTTTCTCGTATTCTT
CGTACCGCCCTGCCTGCCTGGCACAAGTCCATCGTATCTTTCCGGCAGCTTCGGGAGGAGGTGCTAGGAG
AACTGTCAAATGTGGAGCAAGCAGCTGGCCTCCGCTGGAGCCGCTTTCCAGACCTCAATCGTATCTTGAA
GGGACATCGAAAGGGCGAGCTGACGGTCTTCACAGGGCCAACAGGCAGTGGAAAGACGACATTCATCAGT
GAGTATGCCCTGGATTTGTGTTCCCAGGGGGTGAACACACTGTGGGGTAGCTTCGAGATCAGCAATGTGA
GACTAGCCCGGGTCATGCTGACACAGTTTGCCGAGGGGCGGCTGGAAGATCAACTGGACAAATATGATCA
CTGGGCTGACCGCTTTGAGGACCTGCCCCTCTATTTCATGACTTTCCATGGACAGCAAAGCATCAGGACT
GTAATAGATACAATGCAACATGCAGTCTACGTCTATGACATTTGTCATGTGATCATCGACAACCTGCAGT
TCATGATGGGTCACGAGCAGCTGTCCACAGACAGGATCGCAGCTCAAGACTACATCATCGGGGTCTTTCG
GAAGTTTGCAACAGACAATAACTGCCATGTGACACTGGTCATTCACCCCCGGAAAGAGGATGATGACAAG
GAACTGCAGACAGCGTCCATTTTTGGCTCAGCCAAAGCAAGCCAGGAAGCAGACAATGTTCTGATCCTGC
AGGACAGGAAGCTGGTAACCGGGCCAGGGAAACGGTATCTGCAGGTGTCCAAGAACCGCTTTGATGGAGA
TGTAGGTGTCTTCCCGCTTGAGTTCAACAAGAACTCCCTCACCTTCTCCATTCCACCAAAGAACAAGGCC
CGGCTCAAGAAGATCAAGGATGACACTGGACCAGTGGCCAAAAAGCCCTCTTCTGGCAAAAAGGGGGCTA
CGACACAGAACTCTGAGATTTGCTCAGGCCAGGCCCCCACTCCCGACCAGCCAGACACCTCCAAGCGTTC
AAAGGGATCCAAGGGCTCGGGCTCGACCTCGGGCTCGGGCGGAAAGTCTTACCCAACTGTGAGTGCTGAT
TACCAGGACGCCGTTGAGAAGGCGAAGAAGAAGCTCAGAGGCTTCATCGCTGAGAAGAGATGCGCTCCTC
TAATGCTCCGTTTGGCATTCCACTCTGCTGGAACCTTTGACAAGGGCACGAAGACCGGTGGACCCTTCGG
AACCATCAAGCACCCTGCCGAACTGGCTCACAGCGCTAACAACGGTCTTGACATCGCTGTTAGGCTTTTG
GAGCCACTCAAGGCGGAGTTCCCTATTTTGAGCTACGCCGATTTCTACCAGTTGGCTGGCGTTGTTGCCG
TTGAGGTCACGGGTGGACCTAAGGTTCCATTCCACCCTGGAAGAGAGGACAAGCCTGAGCCACCACCAGA
GGGTCGCTTGCCCGATCCCACTAAGGGTTCTGACCATTTGAGAGATGTGTTTGGCAAAGCTATGGGGCTT
ACTGACCAAGATATCGTTGCTCTATCTGGGGGTCACACTATTGGAGCTGCACACAAGGAGCGTTCTGGAT
TTGAGGGTCCCTGGACCTCTAATCCTCTTATTTTCGACAACTCATACTTCACGGAGTTGTTGAGTGGTGA
GAAGGAAGGTCTCCTTCAGCTACCTTCTGACAAGGCTCTTTTGTCTGACCCTGTATTCCGCCCTCTCGTT
GACAAATATGCAGCGGACGAAGATGCCTTCTTTGCTGATTACGCTGAGGCTCACCAAAAGCTTTCCGAGC
TTGGGTTTGCTGATGCCGGCAAGCCCATCCCCAACCCCCTGCTGGGCCTGGACAGCACCTAAGACCCAGC
TTTCTTGTACAAAGTGGTGCTAGCGCTAACCGGTGGCGCGTTAAGTCGACAATCAACCTCTGGATTACAA
AATTTGTGAAAGATTGACTGGTATTCTTAACTATGTTGCTCCTTTTACGCTATGTGGATACGCTGCTTTA
ATGCCTTTGTATCATGCTATTGCTTCCCGTATGGCTTTCATTTTCTCCTCCTTGTATAAATCCTGGTTGC
TGTCTCTTTATGAGGAGTTGTGGCCCGTTGTCAGGCAACGTGGCGTGGTGTGCACTGTGTTTGCTGACGC
AACCCCCACTGGTTGGGGCATTGCCACCACCTGTCAGCTCCTTTCCGGGACTTTCGCTTTCCCCCTCCCT
ATTGCCACGGCGGAACTCATCGCCGCCTGCCTTGCCCGCTGCTGGACAGGGGCTCGGCTGTTGGGCACTG
ACAATTCCGTGGTGTTGTCGGGGAAATCATCGTCCTTTCCTTGGCTGCTCGCCTGTGTTGCCACCTGGAT
TCTGCGCGGGACGTCCTTCTGCTACGTCCCTTCGGCCCTCAATCCAGCGGACCTTCCTTCCCGCGGCCTG
CTGCCGGCTCTGCGGCCTCTTCCGCGTCTTCGCCTTCGCCCTCAGACGAGTCGGATCTCCCTTTGGGCCG
CCTCCCCGCGTCGACTTTAAGACCAATGACTTACAAGGCAGCTGTAGATCTTAGCCACTTTTTAAAAGAA
AAGGGGGGACTGGAAGGGCTAATTCACTCCCAACGAAGACAAGATCTGCTTTTTGCTTGTACTGGGTCTC
TCTGGTTAGACCAGATCTGAGCCTGGGAGCTCTCTGGCTAACTAGGGAACCCACTGCTTAAGCCTCAATA
AAGCTTGCCTTGAGTGCTTCAAGTAGTGTGTGCCCGTCTGTTGTGTGACTCTGGTAACTAGAGATCCCTC
AGACCCTTTTAGTCAGTGTGGAAAATCTCTAGCAGTACGTATAGTAGTTCATGTCATCTTATTATTCAGT
ATTTATAACTTGCAAAGAAATGAATATCAGAGAGTGAGAGGAACTTGTTTATTGCAGCTTATAATGGTTA
CAAATAAAGCAATAGCATCACAAATTTCACAAATAAAGCATTTTTTTCACTGCATTCTAGTTGTGGTTTG
TCCAAACTCATCAATGTATCTTATCATGTCTGGCTCTAGCTATCCCGCCCCTAACTCCGCCCATCCCGCC
CCTAACTCCGCCCAGTTCCGCCCATTCTCCGCCCCATGGCTGACTAATTTTTTTTATTTATGCAGAGGCC
GAGGCCGCCTCGGCCTCTGAGCTATTCCAGAAGTAGTGAGGAGGCTTTTTTGGAGGCCTAGGGACGTACC
CAATTCGCCCTATAGTGAGTCGTATTACGCGCGCTCACTGGCCGTCGTTTTACAACGTCGTGACTGGGAA
AACCCTGGCGTTACCCAACTTAATCGCCTTGCAGCACATCCCCCTTTCGCCAGCTGGCGTAATAGCGAAG
AGGCCCGCACCGATCGCCCTTCCCAACAGTTGCGCAGCCTGAATGGCGAATGGG
[124 nt withheld, positions 7895-8018]
C
[91 nt withheld, positions 8020-8110]
A
[49 nt withheld, positions 8112-8160]
CCTTTGACGTTGGAGTCCACGTTCTTT
[37 nt withheld, positions 8188-8224]
ACCCTATCTCGGTCTATTCTTTTGATTTATAAGGGATTTTGCCGATTTCGGCCTATTGGTTAAAAAATGA
GCTGATTTAACAAAAATTTAACGCGAATTTTAACAAAATATTAACGCTTACAATTTAGGTGGCACTTTTC
GGGGAAATGTGCGCGGAACCCCTATTTGTTTATTTTTCTAAATACATTCAAATATGTATCCGCTCATGAG
ACAATAACCCTGATAAATGCTTCAATAATATTGAAAAAGGAAGAGTATGAGTATTCAACATTTCCGTGTC
GCCCTTATTCCCTTTTTTGCGGCATTTTGCCTTCCTGTTTTTGCTCACCCAGAAACGCTGGTGAAAGTAA
AAGATGCTGAAGATCAGTTGGGTGCACGAGTGGGTTACATCGAACTGGATCTCAACAGCGGTAAGATCCT
TGAGAGTTTTCGCCCCGAAGAACGTTTTCCAATGATGAGCACTTTTAAAGTTCTGCTATGTGGCGCGGTA
TTATCCCGTATTGACGCCGGGCAAGAGCAACTCGGTCGCCGCATACACTATTCTCAGAATGACTTGGTTG
AGTACTCACCAGTCACAGAAAAGCATCTTACGGATGGCATGACAGTAAGAGAATTATGCAGTGCTGCCAT
AACCATGAGTGATAACACTGCGGCCAACTTACTTCTGACAACGATCGGAGGACCGAAGGAGCTAACCGCT
TTTTTGCACAACATGGGGGATCATGTAACTCGCCTTGATCGTTGGGAACCGGAGCTGAATGAAGCCATAC
CAAACGACGAGCGTGACACCACGATGCCTGTAGCAATGGCAACAACGTTGCGCAAACTATTAACTGGCGA
ACTACTTACTCTAGCTTCCCGGCAACAATTAATAGACTGGATGGAGGCGGATAAAGTTGCAGGACCACTT
CTGCGCTCGGCCCTTCCGGCTGGCTGGTTTATTGCTGATAAATCTGGAGCCGGTGAGCGTGGGTCTCGCG
GTATCATTGCAGCACTGGGGCCAGATGGTAAGCCCTCCCGTATCGTAGTTATCTACACGACGGGGAGTCA
GGCAACTATGGATGAACGAAATAGACAGATCGCTGAGATAGGTGCCTCACTGATTAAGCATTGGTAACTG
TCAGACCAAGTTTACTCATATATACTTTAGATTGATTTAAAACTTCATTTTTAATTTAAAAGGATCTAGG
TGAAGATCCTTTTTGATAATCTCATGACCAAAATCCCTTAACGTGAGTTTTCGTTCCACTGAGCGTCAGA
CCCCGTAGAAAAGATCAAAGGATCTTCTTGAGATCCTTTTTTTCTGCGCGTAATCTGCTGCTTGCAAACA
AAAAAACCACCGCTACCAGCGGTGGTTTGTTTGCCGGATCAAGAGCTACCAACTCTTTTTCCGAAGGTAA
CTGGCTTCAGCAGAGCGCAGATACCAAATACTGTTCTTCTAGTGTAGCCGTAGTTAGGCCACCACTTCAA
GAACTCTGTAGCACCGCCTACATACCTCGCTCTGCTAATCCTGTTACCAGTGGCTGCTGCCAGTGGCGAT
AAGTCGTGTCTTACCGGGTTGGACTCAAGACGATAGTTACCGGATAAGGCGCAGCGGTCGGGCTGAACGG
GGGGTTCGTGCACACAGCCCAGCTTGGAGCGAACGACCTACACCGAACTGAGATACCTACAGCGTGAGCT
ATGAGAAAGCGCCACGCTTCCCGAAGGGAGAAAGGCGGACAGGTATCCGGTAAGCGGCAGGGTCGGAACA
GGAGAGCGCACGAGGGAGCTTCCAGGGGGAAACGCCTGGTATCTTTATAGTCCTGTCGGGTTTCGCCACC
TCTGACTTGAGCGTCGATTTTTGTGATGCTCGTCAGGGGGGCGGAGCCTATGGAAAAACGCCAGCAACGC
GGCCTTTTTACGGTTCCTGGCCTTTTGCTGGCCTTTTGCTCACATGTTCTTTCCTGCGTTATCCCCTGAT
TCTGTGGATAACCGTATTACCGCCTTTGAGTGAGCTGATACCGCTCGCCGCAGCCGAACGACCGAGCGCA
GCGAGTCAGTGAGCGAGGAAGCGGAAGAGCGCCCAATACGCAAACCGCCTCTCCCCGCGCGTTGGCCGAT
TCATTAATGCAGCTGGCACGACAGGTTTCCCGACTGGAAAGCGGGCAGTGAGCGCAACGCAATTAATGTG
AGTTAGCTCACTCATTAGGCACCCCAGGCTTTACACTTTATGCTTCCGGCTCGTATGTTGTGTGGAATTG
TGAGCGGATAACAATTTCACACAGGAAACAGCTATGACCATGATTACGCCAAGCGCGCAATTAACCCTCA
CTAAAGGGAACAAAAGCTGGAGCTGCAAGCTTAA
Features (pLannotate 1.2.2; 31 found; start..end, strand, type, name):
      1..227     +  promoter       RSV promoter: Rous sarcoma virus enhancer/promoter
    228..408     +  LTR            5' LTR (truncated): truncated 5' long terminal repeat (LTR) from HIV-1
    455..580     +  misc_feature   HIV-1 Ψ: packaging signal of human immunodeficiency virus type 1
    564..927     +  CDS            HIV-1 gag (fragment): gag protein from human immunodeficiency virus 1; gag
   1073..1306    +  misc_feature   RRE: The Rev response element (RRE) of HIV-1 allows for Rev-dependent mRNA export from the nucleus to the cytoplasm.
   1683..1709    +  CDS            Rev (fragment): human immunodeficiency virus 1 (HIV-1) Rev protein; rev; enhances nuclear export of unspliced and incompletely spliced viral mRNAs
   1710..2210    +  promoter       hPGK promoter: human phosphoglycerate kinase 1 promoter
   2222..2617    +  CDS            BSD: blasticidin S deaminase; Aspergillus terreus BSD; confers resistance to blasticidin
   2677..2794    +  misc_feature   cPPT/CTS: central polypurine tract and central termination sequence of HIV-1
   2911..3214    +  enhancer       CMV enhancer: human cytomegalovirus immediate early enhancer
   3215..3418    +  promoter       CMV promoter: human cytomegalovirus (CMV) immediate early promoter
   3441..3465    +  protein_bind   attB1: mutant version of attB; recombination site for the Gateway® BP reaction BP Clonase™
   3483..5513    +  CDS            TWNK: PEO1_HUMAN - Also known as C10orf2, PEO1. Experimental evidence at protein level: Swiss-Prot protein existence level 1. Involved in mitochondrial DNA (mtDNA) metabolism. Could function as an adenine nucleotide-dependent DNA helicase. Function inferred to be critical for lifetime maintenance of mtDNA integrity. In vitro, forms in combination with POLG, a processive replication machinery, which can use double-stranded DNA (dsDNA) as template to synthesize single-stranded DNA (ssDNA) molecules. May be a key regulator of mtDNA copy number in mammals. From Homo sapiens (Human).
   5571..6317    +  CDS            APEX2: soybean ascorbate peroxidase, engineered to serve as a monomeric tag for electron microscopy and live-cell proteomics (Lam et al., 2015) more active than the original APEX due to the A134P mutation
   6364..6388    -  protein_bind   attB2: mutant version of attB; recombination site for the Gateway® BP reaction BP Clonase™
   6421..7009    +  misc_feature   WPRE: woodchuck hepatitis virus posttranscriptional regulatory element
   7060..7079    +  misc_feature   cPPT/CTS (fragment): central polypurine tract and central termination sequence of HIV-1
   7081..7314    +  LTR            3' LTR (ΔU3): self-inactivating 3' long terminal repeat (LTR) from HIV-1
   7392..7513    +  polyA_signal   SV40 poly(A) signal: SV40 polyadenylation signal
   7553..7688    +  rep_origin     SV40 ori: SV40 origin of replication
   7709..7727    -  promoter       T7 promoter: promoter for bacteriophage T7 RNA polymerase
   7735..7890    +  CDS            lacZα (fragment): LacZα fragment of β-galactosidase; lacZ fragment
   7895..8323    +  rep_origin     f1 ori (sequence partly withheld): f1 bacteriophage origin of replication; arrow indicates direction of (+) strand synthesis
   8376..8480    +  promoter       AmpR promoter: bla
   8481..9341    +  CDS            AmpR: β-lactamase; bla; confers resistance to ampicillin, carbenicillin, and related antibiotics
   9512..10100   +  rep_origin     ori: high-copy-number ColE1/pMB1/pBR322/pUC origin of replication
  10283..10375   +  CDS            lacI (fragment): lac repressor; lacI; The lac repressor binds to the lac operator to inhibit transcription in E. coli. This inhibition can be relieved by adding lactose or isopropyl-β-D-thiogalactopyranoside (IPTG).
  10388..10409   +  protein_bind   CAP binding site: CAP binding activates transcription in the presence of cAMP. E. coli catabolite activator protein
  10424..10454   +  promoter       lac promoter: promoter for the E. coli lac operon
  10462..10478   +  protein_bind   lac operator: The lac repressor binds to the lac operator to inhibit transcription in E. coli. This inhibition can be relieved by adding lactose or isopropyl-β-D-thiogalactopyranoside (IPTG). lac repressor encoded by lacI
  10523..10541   +  promoter       T3 promoter: promoter for bacteriophage T3 RNA polymerase
