[The description below was written by a language model from this plasmid's Addgene catalogue record and pLannotate feature annotations shown in this document.]
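Description:
Twinkle-APEX2-V5 is a third-generation-style, self-inactivating lentiviral expression plasmid built on the pLX304 backbone for delivering a mitochondrial nucleoid-targeted peroxidase into mammalian cells. It is maintained in E. coli through a high-copy ColE1/pUC-type origin with ampicillin resistance, and also carries f1 and SV40 origins and remnants of a lac/T7/T3 cloning region. The viral portion consists of an RSV promoter driving a truncated HIV-1 5' LTR, the Ψ packaging signal with a gag fragment, the RRE for Rev-dependent export of the genomic RNA, a cPPT/CTS, a WPRE to enhance transcript expression, and a ΔU3 3' LTR followed by an SV40 polyadenylation signal. Within the proviral region, a human PGK promoter drives the blasticidin S deaminase gene, allowing blasticidin selection of transduced cells.

The payload is expressed from the CMV enhancer/promoter and sits between attB1 and attB2 Gateway sites, although the record lists Gibson assembly as the cloning method. It encodes human Twinkle (TWNK/PEO1), a mitochondrial DNA helicase involved in mtDNA replication and maintenance, fused at its C-terminal end to APEX2, the engineered soybean ascorbate peroxidase carrying the activity-enhancing A134P mutation. The construct name indicates a V5 epitope tag, but this is not annotated in the feature table, so its exact position cannot be confirmed from the record. By anchoring APEX2 to Twinkle, the construct places the peroxidase at mitochondrial nucleoids, supporting proximity biotinylation to map proteins associated with mtDNA in living cells; APEX2 can also serve as an electron microscopy tag.
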