Addgene plasmid #129705: Twinkle-APEX2-V5
Purpose: APEX2 fused to the mitochondrial nucleoid protein Twinkle
Depositing lab: Alice Ting. Depositing organization: Stanford University. Publication: Proximity Biotinylation as a Method for Mapping Proteins Associated with mtDNA in Living Cells. Han S, Udeshi ND, Deerinck TJ, Svinkina T, Ellisman MH, Carr SA, Ting AY. Cell Chem Biol. 2017 Mar 16;24(3):404-414. doi: 10.1016/j.chembiol.2017.02.002. Epub 2017 Feb 23. PubMed 28238724.
Backbone
  Vector backbone: pLX304
  Vector type: Mammalian Expression, Lentiviral
  Selectable markers: Blasticidin
Growth in bacteria
  Bacterial resistance: Ampicillin, 100 μg/mL
  Growth temperature: 30°C
  Growth strain: NEB Stable
  Copy number: Unknown
Gene/Insert
  Cloning method: Gibson Cloning
  Sequencing primers: 5′ CMV forward; 3′ WPRE-reverse
Terms and licenses: Academic/Nonprofit Terms; Industry Terms: Not Available to Industry
How to cite: Twinkle-APEX2-V5 was a gift from Alice Ting (Addgene plasmid # 129705 ; http://n2t.net/addgene:129705 ; RRID:Addgene_129705)
